>Addgene plasmid #174350 | C150 | addgene full sequence | sequence record 343603 | Addgene NGS Result
GGGGAATACAAGCTTCTTGTTCTTTTTGCAGAAGCTCAGAATAAACGCTCAACTTTGGCAGATCTGAACA
TGAACAAAGCTCCACAGTCCACAGGCCCCCCACCCGCCCCATCCCCCGGACTCCCACAGCCAGCGTTTCC
CCCGGGGCAGACAGCGCCGGTGGTGTTCAGTACGCCACAAGCGACACAAATGAACACGCCTTCTCAGCCC
CGCCAGGGAGGATTCAGGTCTCTGCAGCACTTCTACCCTAGCCGGGCCCAGCCCCCGAGCAGTGCAGCCT
CCCGAGTGCAGAGTGCAGCCCCTGCCCGCCCTGGCCCAGCTGCCCATGTCTACCCTGCTGGATCCCAAGT
AATGATGATCCCTTCCCAGATCTCCTACCCAGCCTCCCAGGGGGCCTACTACATCCCTGGACAGGGGCGT
TCCACATACGTTGTCCCGACACAGCAGTACCCTGTGCAGCCAGGAGCCCCAGGCTTCTATCCAGGTGCAA
GCCCTACAGAATTTGGGACCTACGCTGGCGCCTACTATCCAGCCCAAGGGGTGCAGCAGTTTCCCACTGG
CGTGGCCCCCGCCCCAGTTTTGATGAACCAGCCACCCCAGATTGCTCCCAAGAGGGAGCGTAAGACGATC
CGAATTCGAGATCCAAACCAAGGAGGAAAGGATATCACAGAGGAGATCATGTCTGGGGCCCGCACTGCCT
CCACACCCACCCCTCCCCAGACGGGAGGCGGTCTGGAGCCTCAAGCTAATGGGGAGACGCCCCAGGTTGC
TGTCATTGTCCGGCCAGATGACCGGTCACAGGGAGCAATCATTGCTGACCGGCCAGGGCTGCCTGGCCCA
GAGCATAGCCCTTCAGAATCCCAGCCTTCGTCGCCTTCTCCGACCCCATCACCATCCCCAGTCTTGGAAC
CGGGGTCTGAGCCTAATCTCGCAGTCCTCTCTATTCCTGGGGACACTATGACAACTATACAAATGTCTGT
AGAAGAATCAACCCCCATCTCCCGTGAAACTGGGGAGCCATATCGCCTCTCTCCAGAACCCACTCCTCTC
GCCGAACCCATACTGGAAGTAGAAGTGACACTTAGCAAACCGGTTCCAGAATCTGAGTTTTCTTCCAGTC
CTCTCCAGGCTCCCACCCCTTTGGCATCTCACACAGTGGAAATTCATGAGCCTAATGGCATGGTCCCATC
TGAAGATCTGGAACCAGAGGTGGAGTCAAGCCCAGAGCTTGCTCCTCCCCCAGCTTGCCCCTCCGAATCC
CCTGTGCCCATTGCTCCAACTGCCCAACCTGAGGAACTGCTCAACGGAGCCCCCTCGCCACCAGCTGTGG
ACTTAAGCCCAGTCAGTGAGCCAGAGGAGCAGGCCAAGGAGGTGACAGCATCAGTGGCGCCCCCCACCAT
CCCCTCTGCTACTCCAGCTACGGCTCCTTCAGCTACTTCCCCAGCTCAGGAGGAGGAAATGGAAGAAGAA
GAAGAAGAGGAAGAAGGAGAAGCAGGAGAAGCAGGAGAAGCTGAGAGTGAGAAAGGAGGAGAGGAACTGC
TCCCCCCAGAGAGTACCCCTATTCCAGCCAACTTGTCTCAGAATTTGGAGGCAGCAGCAGCCACTCAAGT
GGCAGTATCTGTGCCAAAGAGGAGACGGAAAATTAAGGAGCTAAATAAGAAGGAGGCTGTTGGAGACCTT
CTGGATGCCTTCAAGGAGGCGAACCCGGCAGTACCAGAGGTGGAAAATCAGCCTCCTGCAGGCAGCAATC
CAGGCCCAGAGTCTGAGGGCAGTGGTGTGCCCCCACGTCCTGAGGAAGCAGATGAGACCTGGGACTCAAA
GGAAGACAAAATTCACAATGCTGAGAACATCCAGCCCGGGGAACAGAAGTATGAATATAAGTCAGATCAG
TGGAAGCCTCTAAACCTAGAGGAGAAAAAACGTTACGACCGTGAGTTCCTGCTTGGTTTTCAGTTCATCT
TTGCCAGTATGCAGAAGCCAGAGGGATTGCCACATATCAGTGACGTGGTGCTGGACAAGGCCAATAAAAC
ACCACTGCGGCCACTGGATCCCACTAGACTACAAGGCATAAATTGTGGCCCAGACTTCACTCCATCCTTT
GCCAACCTTGGCCGGACAACCCTTAGCACCCGTGGGCCCCCAAGGGGTGGGCCAGGTGGGGAGCTGCCCC
GTGGGCCGGCTGGCCTGGGACCCCGGCGCTCTCAGCAGGGACCCCGAAAAGAACCACGCAAGATCATTGC
CACAGTGTTAATGACCGAAGATATAAAACTGAACAAAGCAGAGAAAGCCTGGAAACCCAGCAGCAAGCGG
ACGGCGGCTGATAAGGATCGAGGGGAAGAAGATGCTGATGGCAGCAAAACCCAGGACCTATTCCGCAGGG
TGCGCTCCATCCTGAATAAACTGACACCCCAGATGTTCCAGCAGCTGATGAAGCAAGTGACGCAGCTGGC
CATCGACACCGAGGAACGCCTCAAAGGGGTCATTGACCTCATTTTTGAGAAGGCCATTTCAGAGCCCAAC
TTCTCTGTGGCCTATGCCAACATGTGCCGCTGCCTCATGGCGCTGAAAGTGCCCACTACGGAAAAGCCAA
CAGTGACTGTGAACTTCCGAAAGCTGTTGTTGAATCGATGTCAGAAGGAGTTTGAGAAAGACAAAGATGA
TGATGAGGTTTTTGAGAAGAAGCAAAAAGAGATGGATGAAGCTGCTACGGCAGAGGAACGAGGACGCCTG
AAGGAAGAGCTGGAAGAGGCTCGGGACATAGCCCGGCGGCGCTCTTTAGGGAATATCAAGTTTATTGGAG
AGTTGTTCAAACTGAAGATGTTAACAGAGGCAATAATGCATGACTGTGTGGTCAAACTGCTTAAGAACCA
TGATGAAGAGTCCCTTGAGTGCCTTTGTCGTCTGCTCACCACCATTGGCAAAGACCTGGACTTTGAAAAA
GCCAAGCCCCGAATGGATCAGTATTTCAACCAGATGGAAAAAATCATTAAAGAAAAGAAGACGTCATCCC
GCATCCGCTTTATGCTGCAGGACGTGCTGGATCTGCGAGGGAGCAATTGGGTGCCACGCCGAGGGGATCA
GGGTCCCAAGACCATTGACCAGATCCATAAGGAGGCTGAGATGGAAGAACATCGAGAGCACATCAAAGTG
CAGCAGCTCATGGCCAAGGGCAGTGACAAGCGTCGGGGCGGTCCTCCAGGCCCTCCCATCAGCCGTGGAC
TTCCCCTTGTGGATGATGGTGGCTGGAACACAGTTCCCATCAGCAAAGGTAGCCGCCCCATTGACACCTC
ACGACTCACCAAGATCACCAAGCCTGGCTCCATCGATTCTAACAACCAGCTCTTTGCACCTGGAGGGCGA
CTGAGCTGGGGCAAGGGCAGCAGCGGAGGCTCAGGAGCCAAGCCCTCAGACGCAGCATCAGAAGCTGCTC
GCCCAGCTACTAGTACTTTGAATCGCTTCTCAGCCCTTCAACAAGCGGTACCCACAGAAAGCACAGATAA
TAGACGTGTGGTGCAGAGGAGTAGCTTGAGCCGAGAACGAGGCGAGAAAGCTGGAGACCGAGGAGACCGC
CTAGAGCGGAGTGAACGGGGAGGGGACCGTGGGGACCGGCTTGATCGTGCGCGGACACCTGCTACCAAGC
GGAGCTTCAGCAAGGAAGTGGAGGAGCGGAGTAGAGAACGGCCCTCCCAGCCTGAGGGGCTGCGCAAGGC
AGCTAGCCTCACGGAGGATCGGGACCGTGGGCGGGATGCCGTGAAGCGAGAAGCTGCCCTACCCCCAGTG
AGCCCCCTGAAGGCGGCTCTCTCTGAGGAGGAGTTAGAGAAGAAATCCAAGGCTATCATTGAGGAATATC
TCCATCTCAATGACATGAAAGAGGCAGTCCAGTGCGTGCAGGAGCTGGCCTCACCCTCCTTGCTCTTCAT
CTTTGTACGGCATGGTGTCGAGTCTACGCTGGAGCGCAGTGCCATTGCTCGTGAGCATATGGGGCAGCTG
CTGCACCAGCTGCTCTGTGCTGGGCATCTGTCTACTGCTCAGTACTACCAAGGGTTGTATGAAATCTTGG
AATTGGCTGAGGACATGGAAATTGACATCCCCCATGTGTGGCTCTACCTAGCGGAACTGGTAACACCCAT
TCTGCAGGAAGGTGGGGTGCCCATGGGGGAGCTGTTCAGGGAGATTACAAAGCCTCTGAGACCGTTGGGC
AAAGCTGCTTCCCTGTTGCTGGAGATCCTGGGCCTCCTGTGCAAAAGCATGGGTCCTAAAAAGGTGGGGA
CGCTGTGGCGAGAAGCCGGGCTTAGCTGGAAGGAATTTCTACCTGAAGGCCAGGACATTGGTGCATTCGT
CGCTGAACAGAAGGTGGAGTATACCCTGGGAGAGGAGTCGGAAGCCCCTGGCCAGAGGGCACTCCCCTCC
GAGGAGCTGAACAGGCAGCTGGAGAAGCTGCTGAAGGAGGGCAGCAGTAACCAGCGGGTGTTCGACTGGA
TAGAGGCCAACCTGAGTGAGCAGCAGATAGTATCCAACACGTTAGTTCGAGCCCTCATGACGGCTGTCTG
CTATTCTGCAATTATTTTTGAGACTCCCCTCCGAGTGGACGTTGCAGTGCTGAAAGCGCGAGCGAAGCTG
CTGCAGAAATACCTGTGTGACGAGCAGAAGGAGCTACAGGCGCTCTACGCCCTCCAGGCCCTTGTAGTGA
CCTTAGAACAGCCTCCCAACCTGCTGCGGATGTTCTTTGACGCACTGTATGACGAGGACGTGGTGAAGGA
GGATGCCTTCTACAGTTGGGAGAGTAGCAAGGACCCCGCTGAGCAGCAGGGCAAGGGTGTGGCCCTTAAA
TCTGTCACAGCCTTCTTCAAGTGGCTCCGTGAAGCAGAGGAGGAGTCTGACCACAACGATTACAAGGATG
ACGACGATAAGTAAACCAGCCTCAAGAACACCCGAATGGAGTCTCTAAGCTACATAATACCAACTTACAC
TTTACAAAATGTTGTCCCCCAAAATGTAGCCATTCGTATCTGCTCCTAATAAAAAGAAAGTTTCTTCACA
TTCTGGCGTAGATCCAGACATGAAAAAAAAAAAAAAAAAAAAAAAAAAAAAAAAAAAAAAAAAAAAAAAA
AAAAAAAAAAAAAAAAAAAAAAAAAAAAAAAAAAAAAAAAAAAAAAAAAAAACAGTAGGGTTGTAAAGGT
TTTTCTTTTCCTGAGAAAACAACCTTTTGTTTTCTCAGGTTTTGCTTTTTGGCCTTTCCCTAGCTTTAAA
AAAAAAAAAAGCAAAAGCTAGCCATGGTCCCAGCCTCCTCGCTGGCGGCTAGTGGGCAACATGCTTCGGC
ATGGCGAATGGGACGCGGCCGCATGCATAAGCTTGAGTATTCTATAGTGTCACCTAAATAGCTTGGCGTA
ATCATGGTCATAGCTGTTTCCTGTGTGAAATTGTTATCCGCTCACAATTCCACACAACATACGAGCCGGA
AGCATAAAGTGTAAAGCCTGGGGTGCCTAATGAGTGAGCTAACTCACATTAATTGCGTTGCGCTCACTGC
CCGCTTTCCAGTCGGGAAACCTGTCGTGCCAGCTGCATTAATGAATCGGCCAACGCGCGGGGAGAGGCGG
TTTGCGTATTGGGCGCTCTTCCGCTTCCTCGCTCACTGACTCGCTGCGCTCGGTCGTTCGGCTGCGGCGA
GCGGTATCAGCTCACTCAAAGGCGGTAATACGGTTATCCACAGAATCAGGGGATAACGCAGGAAAGAACA
TGTGAGCAAAAGGCCAGCAAAAGGCCAGGAACCGTAAAAAGGCCGCGTTGCTGGCGTTTTTCCATAGGCT
CCGCCCCCCTGACGAGCATCACAAAAATCGACGCTCAAGTCAGAGGTGGCGAAACCCGACAGGACTATAA
AGATACCAGGCGTTTCCCCCTGGAAGCTCCCTCGTGCGCTCTCCTGTTCCGACCCTGCCGCTTACCGGAT
ACCTGTCCGCCTTTCTCCCTTCGGGAAGCGTGGCGCTTTCTCATAGCTCACGCTGTAGGTATCTCAGTTC
GGTGTAGGTCGTTCGCTCCAAGCTGGGCTGTGTGCACGAACCCCCCGTTCAGCCCGACCGCTGCGCCTTA
TCCGGTAACTATCGTCTTGAGTCCAACCCGGTAAGACACGACTTATCGCCACTGGCAGCAGCCACTGGTA
ACAGGATTAGCAGAGCGAGGTATGTAGGCGGTGCTACAGAGTTCTTGAAGTGGTGGCCTAACTACGGCTA
CACTAGAAGAACAGTATTTGGTATCTGCGCTCTGCTGAAGCCAGTTACCTTCGGAAAAAGAGTTGGTAGC
TCTTGATCCGGCAAACAAACCACCGCTGGTAGCGGTGGTTTTTTTGTTTGCAAGCAGCAGATTACGCGCA
GAAAAAAAGGATCTCAAGAAGATCCTTTGATCTTTTCTACGGGGTCTGACGCTCAGTGGAACGAAAACTC
ACGTTAAGGGATTTTGGTCATGAGATTATCAAAAAGGATCTTCACCTAGATCCTTTTAAATTAAAAATGA
AGTTTTAAATCAATCTAAAGTATATATGAGTAAACTTGGTCTGACAGTTACCAATGCTTAATCAGTGAGG
CACCTATCTCAGCGATCTGTCTATTTCGTTCATCCATAGTTGCCTGACTCCCCGTCGTGTAGATAACTAC
GATACGGGAGGGCTTACCATCTGGCCCCAGTGCTGCAATGATACCGCGAGACCCACGCTCACCGGCTCCA
GATTTATCAGCAATAAACCAGCCAGCCGGAAGGGCCGAGCGCAGAAGTGGTCCTGCAACTTTATCCGCCT
CCATCCAGTCTATTAATTGTTGCCGGGAAGCTAGAGTAAGTAGTTCGCCAGTTAATAGTTTGCGCAACGT
TGTTGCCATTGCTACAGGCATCGTGGTGTCACGCTCGTCGTTTGGTATGGCTTCATTCAGCTCCGGTTCC
CAACGATCAAGGCGAGTTACATGATCCCCCATGTTGTGCAAAAAAGCGGTTAGCTCCTTCGGTCCTCCGA
TCGTTGTCAGAAGTAAGTTGGCCGCAGTGTTATCACTCATGGTTATGGCAGCACTGCATAATTCTCTTAC
TGTCATGCCATCCGTAAGATGCTTTTCTGTGACTGGTGAGTACTCAACCAAGTCATTCTGAGAATAGTGT
ATGCGGCGACCGAGTTGCTCTTGCCCGGCGTCAATACGGGATAATACCGCGCCACATAGCAGAACTTTAA
AAGTGCTCATCATTGGAAAACGTTCTTCGGGGCGAAAACTCTCAAGGATCTTACCGCTGTTGAGATCCAG
TTCGATGTAACCCACTCGTGCACCCAACTGATCTTCAGCATCTTTTACTTTCACCAGCGTTTCTGGGTGA
GCAAAAACAGGAAGGCAAAATGCCGCAAAAAAGGGAATAAGGGCGACACGGAAATGTTGAATACTCATAC
TCTTCCTTTTTCAATATTATTGAAGCATTTATCAGGGTTATTGTCTCATGAGCGGATACATATTTGAATG
TATTTAGAAAAATAAACAAATAGGGGTTCCGCGCACATTTCCCCGAAAAGTGCCACCTGACGTCTAAGAA
ACCATTATTATCATGACATTAACCTATAAAAATAGGCGTATCACGAGGCCCTTTCGTCTCGCGCGTTTCG
GTGATGACGGTGAAAACCTCTGACACATGCAGCTCCCGGAGACGGTCACAGCTTGTCTGTAAGCGGATGC
CGGGAGCAGACAAGCCCGTCAGGGCGCGTCAGCGGGTGTTGGCGGGTGTCGGGGCTGGCTTAACTATGCG
GCATCAGAGCAGATTGTACTGAGAGTGCACCATATGCGGTGTGAAATACCGCACAGATGCGTAAGGAGAA
AATACCGCATCAGGAAATTGTAAGCGTTAATATTTTGTTAAAATTCGCGTTAAATTTTTGTTAAATCAGC
TCATTTTTTAACCAATAGGCCGAAATCGGCAAAATCCCTTATAAATCAAAAGAATAGACCGAGATAGGGT
[37 nt withheld, positions 7981-8017]
AAAGAACGTGGACTCCAACGTCAAAGG
[49 nt withheld, positions 8045-8093]
T
[91 nt withheld, positions 8095-8185]
G
[124 nt withheld, positions 8187-8310]
CCATTCGCCATTCAGGCTGCGCAACTGTTGGGAAGGGCGATCGGTGCGGGCCTCTTCGCTATTACGCCAG
CTGGCGAAAGGGGGATGTGCTGCAAGGCGATTAAGTTGGGTAACGCCAGGGTTTTCCCAGTCACGACGTT
GTAAAACGACGGCCAGTGAATTGTAATACGACTCACTATA
Features (pLannotate 1.2.2; 17 found; start..end, strand, type, name):
     16..58      +  5'UTR          Xenopus globin 5'-UTR: translational enhancer from the 5'-UTR of the major beta-globin gene of Xenopus laevis
     70..4887    +  CDS            EIF4G1: IF4G1_HUMAN - Also known as EIF4F, EIF4G, EIF4GI. Experimental evidence at protein level: Swiss-Prot protein existence level 1. Component of the protein complex eIF4F, which is involved in the recognition of the mRNA cap, ATP-dependent unwinding of 5'-terminal secondary structure and recruitment of mRNA to the ribosome. As a member of the eIF4F complex, required for endoplasmic reticulum stress- induced ATF4 mRNA translation (PubMed:29062139). From Homo sapiens (Human).
   4887..4911    +  CDS            3xFLAG (fragment): three tandem FLAG® epitope tags
   4914..5039    +  3'UTR          Xenopus globin 3'-UTR: 3'-UTR of the major beta-globin gene of Xenopus laevis
   5361..5379    -  promoter       SP6 promoter: promoter for bacteriophage SP6 RNA polymerase
   5421..5437    -  protein_bind   lac operator: The lac repressor binds to the lac operator to inhibit transcription in E. coli. This inhibition can be relieved by adding lactose or isopropyl-β-D-thiogalactopyranoside (IPTG). lac repressor encoded by lacI
   5445..5475    -  promoter       lac promoter: promoter for the E. coli lac operon
   5490..5511    -  protein_bind   CAP binding site: CAP binding activates transcription in the presence of cAMP. E. coli catabolite activator protein
   5524..5616    -  CDS            lacI (fragment): lac repressor; lacI; The lac repressor binds to the lac operator to inhibit transcription in E. coli. This inhibition can be relieved by adding lactose or isopropyl-β-D-thiogalactopyranoside (IPTG).
   5799..6387    -  rep_origin     ori: high-copy-number ColE1/pMB1/pBR322/pUC origin of replication
   6558..7418    -  CDS            AmpR: β-lactamase; bla; confers resistance to ampicillin, carbenicillin, and related antibiotics
   7419..7523    -  promoter       AmpR promoter: bla
   7618..7653    +  CDS            rop (fragment): Rop protein, which maintains plasmids at low copy number; rop
   7755..7854    +  misc_feature   bom (fragment): basis of mobility region from pBR322
   7882..8310    -  rep_origin     f1 ori (sequence partly withheld): f1 bacteriophage origin of replication; arrow indicates direction of (+) strand synthesis
   8314..8471    -  CDS            lacZα (fragment): LacZα fragment of β-galactosidase; lacZ fragment
   8474..2       +  promoter       T7 promoter (across the origin): promoter for bacteriophage T7 RNA polymerase
