[The description below was written by a language model from this plasmid's Addgene catalogue record and pLannotate feature annotations shown in this document.]
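Description:
C150 is an in vitro transcription template built on the pGEM-11Zf backbone, designed to produce mRNA that overexpresses human eIF4G1 carrying a C-terminal FLAG tag after introduction into frog oocytes. It is propagated in E. coli through a high-copy ColE1/pUC-type origin and selected with ampicillin via the β-lactamase gene. The backbone also carries an f1 phage origin and remnants of the lac promoter/operator and lacZα region, along with small fragments annotated as lacI, rop and bom, none of which contribute to the intended use.

The transcription unit begins at a T7 promoter that spans the sequence origin and reads directly into the Xenopus laevis major β-globin 5′-UTR, a translational enhancer commonly used for oocyte expression. This is followed by the human EIF4G1 coding sequence, the scaffold subunit of the cap-binding eIF4F complex, fused in frame to a short FLAG epitope (annotated as a fragment of 3xFLAG), and then the Xenopus β-globin 3′-UTR. An SP6 promoter lies downstream in the opposite orientation, as is typical of pGEM vectors, so T7 polymerase is the one that yields sense mRNA. The depositor notes describe an encoded poly(A) region, which the feature table does not annotate; presumably it sits in the unannotated stretch after the 3′-UTR. Its recorded length may be inaccurate, and because it can shorten during bacterial amplification, individual clones need to be checked for tail length. The construct comes from work on how poly(A)-tail length is coupled to translational efficiency.
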