Addgene plasmid #174350: C150
Purpose: Template for making mRNA for overexpressing human eIF4G (C-FLAG) in frog oocytes
Depositing lab: David Bartel. Depositing organization: Whitehead Institute for Biomedical Research. Publication: The molecular basis of coupling between poly(A)-tail length and translational efficiency. Xiang K, Bartel DP. Elife. 2021 Jul 2;10. pii: 66493. doi: 10.7554/eLife.66493. PubMed 34213414.
Backbone
  Vector backbone: pGEM_11Zf
  Vector type: in vitro transcription template
Growth in bacteria
  Bacterial resistance: Ampicillin, 100 μg/mL
  Growth temperature: 30°C
  Growth strain: NEB Stable
  Copy number: Unknown
Gene/Insert
  Gene/Insert name: eIF4G1
  Species: H. sapiens (human)
  GenBank ID: BC140892.1
  Tag / fusion protein: FLAG (C terminal on insert)
  Entrez Gene: EIF4G1 (a.k.a. EIF-4G1, EIF4F, EIF4G, EIF4GI, P220, PARK18)
Terms and licenses: Academic/Nonprofit Terms; Industry Terms: Not Available to Industry
Depositor comments: The absolute length of the poly(A) region may not be accurate. The poly(A) region may not be completely maintained during amplification from bacteria. Single clones need to be screened to verify poly(A) length.
How to cite: C150 was a gift from David Bartel (Addgene plasmid # 174350 ; http://n2t.net/addgene:174350 ; RRID:Addgene_174350)
